>Addgene plasmid #29235 | pEMS1482 | addgene partial sequence | sequence record 38819 | LacZ-R 5'-GACAGTATCGGCCTCAGGAA-3'
CCGCTTCTGGTGCCGGAAACCAGGCAAAGCGCCATTCGCCATTCAGGCTGCGCAACTGTTGGGAAGGGCG
ATCGGTGCGGGCCTCTTCGCTATTACGCCAGCTGGCGAAAGGGGGATGTGCTGCAAGGCGATTAAGTTGG
GTAACGCCAGGGTTTTCCCAGTCACGACGTTGTAAAACGACGGGATCCGCCATGGTGGCGGAAGTTCCTA
TACCTTTTGAAGAATAGGAACTTCGGAATAGGAACTTCCTGTGGAGAGAAAGGCAAAGTGGATGTCAGTA
AGACCAATAGGTGCCTATCAGAAACGCAAGAGTCTTCTCTGTCTCGACAAGCCCAGTTTCTATTGGTCTC
CTTAAACCTGTCTTGTAACCTTGATACTTACGGCGCGCCCACAGGTGGACCCCGTATGCAGCACTGCTTG
GTGGCTCTGTGCTGCTGCCTCTGCTGGCTGCCTATTTATGTCCGCAGGTGTTCCCGTGGAGGCGAGACGC
GGCCGCCACCCCCTCCCCAGTGGCTCCCCAGGAGCCCACGGCCGCCAGGTCCCCAGCCGTCAGCAGTGAT
TCAGGCATCTGGGGACACACGTGGGCCTGTCTGTGCAGGGGATCATGGGGGAGGGGTACGGGCCGCCAGG
CTGTCATGGGCCGCGGAATGACAGCAATTGCCTCTACTGTGACTGCAGCGCTCTGGATTCAGGGAGAGGG
ACAGACTGGGGGGTCACCTGGAGACCATCTCTGAGCTTTCTGATTACCCAGAAATGGCGTAGGGTCCAAG
AAGAGGGTAAGAGGAACCGAGGGGCTGCGTGTTAGGGGCAGGGA
