[The description below was written by a language model from this plasmid's Addgene catalogue record.]
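Description:
pEMS1482 is a Pleiades Promoter Project plasmid built on the large pEMS1313 backbone (about 18.8 kb without insert). It carries the human MiniPromoter Ple12, a 3,636 bp regulatory element designed from the AVP (arginine vasopressin) gene. The MiniPromoter was inserted by restriction cloning between FseI and AscI sites, although the record does not say whether these sites survive. The plasmid is a high-copy construct propagated in standard E. coli cloning strains under ampicillin selection. No feature table is provided, so the origin of replication and the other backbone elements that account for its large size are not stated.

The payload is a promoter–reporter arrangement rather than a protein-coding insert. Ple12 sits upstream of a backbone-encoded cassette described as Intron-LacZ-NLS. In this layout the MiniPromoter drives transcription of a beta-galactosidase reporter. An intron is commonly included to improve expression in mammalian cells, and the nuclear localization signal concentrates the enzyme in the nucleus so that expressing cells can be identified individually by histochemical staining. The catalogue lists this cassette as a C-terminal tag, but it is best understood as lying downstream of the promoter, not as a fusion to an AVP protein.

The construct belongs to a series used to characterise compact human promoters intended to restrict expression to particular cell types or regions of the central nervous system. The expression pattern of Ple12 is described in the associated study, which also examined MiniPromoter compatibility with adeno-associated viral vectors. The record does not describe this plasmid itself as an AAV vector, nor does it state how the plasmid is delivered.
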