Addgene plasmid #29235: pEMS1482
Purpose: Pleiades (Ple) MiniPromoter expression pattern described in de Leeuw et al., MTM, 2014 (PMID: 24761428).
Depositing lab: Elizabeth Simpson. Depositing organization: University of British Columbia. Publication: Targeted CNS Delivery Using Human MiniPromoters and Demonstrated Compatibility with Adeno-Associated Viral Vectors. de Leeuw CN, Dyka FM, Boye SL, Laprise S, Zhou M, Chou AY, Borretta L, McInerny SC, Banks KG, Portales-Casamar E, Swanson MI, D'Souza CA, Boye SE, Jones SJ, Holt RA, Goldowitz D, Hauswirth WW, Wasserman WW, Simpson EM. Mol Ther Methods Clin Dev. 2014 Jan 8;1:5. 10.1038/mtm.2013.5 PubMed 24761428.
Backbone
  Vector backbone: pEMS1313
  Backbone size w/o insert (bp): 18843
  Vector type: Pleiades Promoter Project [sic, Pleaides Plieades]
Growth in bacteria
  Bacterial resistance: Ampicillin, 100 μg/mL
  Growth temperature: 37°C
  Growth strain: DH5alpha
  Growth instructions: DH10B
  Copy number: High Copy
Gene/Insert
  Gene/Insert name: Ple12 (alt names: AVP; arginine vasopressin)
  Species: H. sapiens (human)
  Insert size (bp): 3636
  Entrez Gene: AVP (a.k.a. ADH, ARVP, AVP-NPII, AVRP, VP)
  Tag / fusion protein: Intron-LacZ-NLS (C terminal on backbone)
  Cloning method: Restriction Enzyme; 5′ cloning site FseI (unknown if destroyed); 3′ cloning site AscI (unknown if destroyed)
  Sequencing primers: 5′ Unknown
Terms and licenses: Academic/Nonprofit Terms; Industry Terms
How to cite: pEMS1482 was a gift from Elizabeth Simpson (Addgene plasmid # 29235 ; http://n2t.net/addgene:29235 ; RRID:Addgene_29235)
